>Addgene plasmid #226386 | pcDNA3.1(-).TagRFP.T-2A-V5-K281Q.Tau2N4R-WPRE | addgene full sequence | sequence record 450743 | Addgene NGS Result
GACGGATCGGGAGATCTCCCGATCCCCTATGGTGCACTCTCAGTACAATCTGCTCTGATGCCGCATAGTT
AAGCCAGTATCTGCTCCCTGCTTGTGTGTTGGAGGTCGCTGAGTAGTGCGCGAGCAAAATTTAAGCTACA
ACAAGGCAAGGCTTGACCGACAATTGCATGAAGAATCTGCTTAGGGTTAGGCGTTTTGCGCTGCTTCGCG
ATGTACGGGCCAGATATACGCGTTGACATTGATTATTGACTAGTTATTAATAGTAATCAATTACGGGGTC
ATTAGTTCATAGCCCATATATGGAGTTCCGCGTTACATAACTTACGGTAAATGGCCCGCCTGGCTGACCG
CCCAACGACCCCCGCCCATTGACGTCAATAATGACGTATGTTCCCATAGTAACGCCAATAGGGACTTTCC
ATTGACGTCAATGGGTGGAGTATTTACGGTAAACTGCCCACTTGGCAGTACATCAAGTGTATCATATGCC
AAGTACGCCCCCTATTGACGTCAATGACGGTAAATGGCCCGCCTGGCATTATGCCCAGTACATGACCTTA
TGGGACTTTCCTACTTGGCAGTACATCTACGTATTAGTCATCGCTATTACCATGGTGATGCGGTTTTGGC
AGTACATCAATGGGCGTGGATAGCGGTTTGACTCACGGGGATTTCCAAGTCTCCACCCCATTGACGTCAA
TGGGAGTTTGTTTTGGCACCAAAATCAACGGGACTTTCCAAAATGTCGTAACAACTCCGCCCCATTGACG
CAAATGGGCGGTAGGCGTGTACGGTGGGAGGTCTATATAAGCAGAGCTCTCTGGCTAACTAGAGAACCCA
CTGCTTACTGGCTTATCGAAATTAATACGACTCACTATAGGGAGACCCAAGCTGGCTAGCGTTTAAACGG
GCCCTCTAGACTCGAGCTCAAGCTTCGAATTCTGCAGTCGACGGTACCGCGGGCCCGGGATCCACCGGTC
GCCACCATGGTGTCTAAGGGCGAAGAGCTGATTAAGGAGAACATGCACATGAAGCTGTACATGGAGGGCA
CCGTGAACAACCACCACTTCAAGTGCACATCCGAGGGCGAAGGCAAGCCCTACGAGGGCACCCAGACCAT
GAGAATCAAGGTGGTCGAGGGCGGCCCTCTCCCCTTCGCCTTCGACATCCTGGCTACCAGCTTCATGTAC
GGCAGCAGAACCTTCATCAACCACACCCAGGGCATCCCCGACTTCTTTAAGCAGTCCTTCCCTGAGGGCT
TCACATGGGAGAGAGTCACCACATACGAAGACGGGGGCGTGCTGACCGCTACCCAGGACACCAGCCTCCA
GGACGGCTGCCTCATCTACAACGTCAAGATCAGAGGGGTGAACTTCCCATCCAACGGCCCTGTGATGCAG
AAGAAAACACTCGGCTGGGAGGCCAACACCGAGATGCTGTACCCCGCTGACGGCGGCCTGGAAGGCAGAA
CCGACATGGCCCTGAAGCTCGTGGGCGGGGGCCACCTGATCTGCAACTTCAAGACCACATACAGATCCAA
GAAACCCGCTAAGAACCTCAAGATGCCCGGCGTCTACTATGTGGACCACAGACTGGAAAGAATCAAGGAG
GCCGACAAAGAGACCTACGTCGAGCAGCACGAGGTGGCTGTGGCCAGATACTGCGACCTCCCTAGCAAAC
TGGGGCACAAACTTAATGGCATGGACGAGCTGTACAAGGGTACCGGCGAGGGCAGAGGAAGTCTGCTAAC
ATGCGGTGACGTCGAGGAGAATCCTGGCCCAACCGGTAAAGGTAAGCCTATCCCTAACCCTCTCCTCGGT
CTCGATTCTACGACTAGTGCTGAGCCCCGCCAGGAGTTCGAAGTGATGGAAGATCACGCTGGGACGTACG
GGTTGGGGGACAGGAAAGATCAGGGGGGCTACACCATGCACCAAGACCAAGAGGGTGACACGGACGCTGG
CCTGAAAGAATCTCCCCTGCAGACCCCCACTGAGGACGGATCTGAGGAACCGGGCTCTGAAACCTCTGAT
GCTAAGAGCACTCCAACAGCGGAAGATGTGACAGCACCCTTAGTGGATGAGGGAGCTCCCGGCAAGCAGG
CTGCCGCGCAGCCCCACACGGAGATCCCAGAAGGAACCACAGCTGAAGAAGCAGGCATTGGAGACACCCC
CAGCCTGGAAGACGAAGCTGCTGGTCACGTGACCCAAGCTCGCATGGTCAGTAAAAGCAAAGACGGGACT
GGAAGCGATGACAAAAAAGCCAAGGGGGCTGATGGTAAAACGAAGATCGCCACACCGCGGGGAGCAGCCC
CTCCAGGCCAGAAGGGCCAGGCCAACGCCACCAGGATTCCAGCAAAAACCCCGCCCGCTCCAAAGACACC
ACCCAGCTCTGGTGAACCTCCAAAATCAGGGGATCGCAGCGGCTACAGCAGCCCCGGCTCCCCAGGCACT
CCCGGCAGCCGCTCCCGCACCCCGTCCCTTCCAACCCCACCCACCCGGGAGCCCAAGAAGGTGGCAGTGG
TCCGTACTCCACCCAAGTCGCCGTCTTCCGCCAAGAGCCGCCTGCAGACAGCCCCCGTGCCCATGCCAGA
CCTGAAGAATGTCAAGTCCAAGATCGGCTCCACTGAGAACCTGAAGCACCAGCCGGGAGGCGGGAAGGTG
CAGATAATTAATAAGCAGCTGGATCTTAGCAACGTCCAGTCCAAGTGTGGCTCAAAGGATAATATCAAAC
ACGTCCCGGGAGGCGGCAGTGTGCAAATAGTCTACAAACCAGTTGACCTGAGCAAGGTGACCTCCAAGTG
TGGCTCATTAGGCAACATCCATCATAAACCAGGAGGTGGCCAGGTGGAAGTAAAATCTGAGAAGCTTGAC
TTCAAGGACAGAGTCCAGTCGAAGATTGGGTCCCTGGACAATATCACCCACGTCCCTGGCGGAGGAAATA
AAAAGATTGAAACCCACAAGCTGACCTTCCGCGAGAACGCCAAAGCCAAGACAGACCACGGGGCGGAGAT
CGTGTACAAGTCGCCAGTGGTGTCTGGGGACACGTCTCCACGGCATCTCAGCAATGTCTCCTCCACCGGC
AGCATCGACATGGTAGACTCGCCCCAGCTCGCCACGCTAGCTGACGAGGTGTCTGCCTCCCTGGCCAAGC
AGGGTTTGTAGGGATCCGATTATCGATAATCAACCTCTGGATTACAAAATTTGTGAAAGATTGACTGGTA
TTCTTAACTATGTTGCTCCTTTTACGCTATGTGGATACGCTGCTTTAATGCCTTTGTATCATGCTATTGC
TTCCCGTATGGCTTTCATTTTCTCCTCCTTGTATAAATCCTGGTTGCTGTCTCTTTATGAGGAGTTGTGG
CCCGTTGTCAGGCAACGTGGCGTGGTGTGCACTGTGTTTGCTGACGCAACCCCCACTGGTTGGGGCATTG
CCACCACCTGTCAGCTCCTTTCCGGGACTTTCGCTTTCCCCCTCCCTATTGCCACGGCGGAACTCATCGC
CGCCTGCCTTGCCCGCTGCTGGACAGGGGCTCGGCTGTTGGGCACTGACAATTCCGTGGTGTTGTCGGGG
AAATCATCGTCCTTTCCTTGGCTGCTCGCCTGTGTTGCCACCTGGATTCTGCGCGGGACGCCCTTCTGCT
ACGTCCCTTCGGCCCTCAATCCAGCGGACCTTCCTTCCCGCGGCCTGCTGCCGGCTCTGCGGCCTCTTCC
GCGTCTTCGCCTTCGCCCTCAGACGAGTCGGATCTCCCTTTGGGCCGCCTCCCCGCATCGATACCGTCGA
CGATATCTGCAGAATTCCACCACACTGGACTAGTGGATCCGAGCTCGGTACCAAGCTTAAGTTTAAACCG
CTGATCAGCCTCGACTGTGCCTTCTAGTTGCCAGCCATCTGTTGTTTGCCCCTCCCCCGTGCCTTCCTTG
ACCCTGGAAGGTGCCACTCCCACTGTCCTTTCCTAATAAAATGAGGAAATTGCATCGCATTGTCTGAGTA
GGTGTCATTCTATTCTGGGGGGTGGGGTGGGGCAGGACAGCAAGGGGGAGGATTGGGAAGACAATAGCAG
GCATGCTGGGGATGCGGTGGGCTCTATGGCTTCTGAGGCGGAAAGAACCAGCTGGGGCTCTAGGGGGTAT
CCCC
[124 nt withheld, positions 4135-4258]
C
[91 nt withheld, positions 4260-4350]
A
[49 nt withheld, positions 4352-4400]
CCTTTGACGTTGGAGTCCACGTTCTTT
[37 nt withheld, positions 4428-4464]
ACCCTATCTCGGTCTATTCTTTTGATTTATAAGGGATTTTGCCGATTTCGGCCTATTGGTTAAAAAATGA
GCTGATTTAACAAAAATTTAACGCGAATTAATTCTGTGGAATGTGTGTCAGTTAGGGTGTGGAAAGTCCC
CAGGCTCCCCAGCAGGCAGAAGTATGCAAAGCATGCATCTCAATTAGTCAGCAACCAGGTGTGGAAAGTC
CCCAGGCTCCCCAGCAGGCAGAAGTATGCAAAGCATGCATCTCAATTAGTCAGCAACCATAGTCCCGCCC
CTAACTCCGCCCATCCCGCCCCTAACTCCGCCCAGTTCCGCCCATTCTCCGCCCCATGGCTGACTAATTT
TTTTTATTTATGCAGAGGCCGAGGCCGCCTCTGCCTCTGAGCTATTCCAGAAGTAGTGAGGAGGCTTTTT
TGGAGGCCTAGGCTTTTGCAAAAAGCTCCCGGGAGCTTGTATATCCATTTTCGGATCTGATCAAGAGACA
GGATGAGGATCGTTTCGCATGATTGAACAAGATGGATTGCACGCAGGTTCTCCGGCCGCTTGGGTGGAGA
GGCTATTCGGCTATGACTGGGCACAACAGACAATCGGCTGCTCTGATGCCGCCGTGTTCCGGCTGTCAGC
GCAGGGGCGCCCGGTTCTTTTTGTCAAGACCGACCTGTCCGGTGCCCTGAATGAACTGCAGGACGAGGCA
GCGCGGCTATCGTGGCTGGCCACGACGGGCGTTCCTTGCGCAGCTGTGCTCGACGTTGTCACTGAAGCGG
GAAGGGACTGGCTGCTATTGGGCGAAGTGCCGGGGCAGGATCTCCTGTCATCTCACCTTGCTCCTGCCGA
GAAAGTATCCATCATGGCTGATGCAATGCGGCGGCTGCATACGCTTGATCCGGCTACCTGCCCATTCGAC
CACCAAGCGAAACATCGCATCGAGCGAGCACGTACTCGGATGGAAGCCGGTCTTGTCGATCAGGATGATC
TGGACGAAGAGCATCAGGGGCTCGCGCCAGCCGAACTGTTCGCCAGGCTCAAGGCGCGCATGCCCGACGG
CGAGGATCTCGTCGTGACCCATGGCGATGCCTGCTTGCCGAATATCATGGTGGAAAATGGCCGCTTTTCT
GGATTCATCGACTGTGGCCGGCTGGGTGTGGCGGACCGCTATCAGGACATAGCGTTGGCTACCCGTGATA
TTGCTGAAGAGCTTGGCGGCGAATGGGCTGACCGCTTCCTCGTGCTTTACGGTATCGCCGCTCCCGATTC
GCAGCGCATCGCCTTCTATCGCCTTCTTGACGAGTTCTTCTGAGCGGGACTCTGGGGTTCGAAATGACCG
ACCAAGCGACGCCCAACCTGCCATCACGAGATTTCGATTCCACCGCCGCCTTCTATGAAAGGTTGGGCTT
CGGAATCGTTTTCCGGGACGCCGGCTGGATGATCCTCCAGCGCGGGGATCTCATGCTGGAGTTCTTCGCC
CACCCCAACTTGTTTATTGCAGCTTATAATGGTTACAAATAAAGCAATAGCATCACAAATTTCACAAATA
AAGCATTTTTTTCACTGCATTCTAGTTGTGGTTTGTCCAAACTCATCAATGTATCTTATCATGTCTGTAT
ACCGTCGACCTCTAGCTAGAGCTTGGCGTAATCATGGTCATAGCTGTTTCCTGTGTGAAATTGTTATCCG
CTCACAATTCCACACAACATACGAGCCGGAAGCATAAAGTGTAAAGCCTGGGGTGCCTAATGAGTGAGCT
AACTCACATTAATTGCGTTGCGCTCACTGCCCGCTTTCCAGTCGGGAAACCTGTCGTGCCAGCTGCATTA
ATGAATCGGCCAACGCGCGGGGAGAGGCGGTTTGCGTATTGGGCGCTCTTCCGCTTCCTCGCTCACTGAC
TCGCTGCGCTCGGTCGTTCGGCTGCGGCGAGCGGTATCAGCTCACTCAAAGGCGGTAATACGGTTATCCA
CAGAATCAGGGGATAACGCAGGAAAGAACATGTGAGCAAAAGGCCAGCAAAAGGCCAGGAACCGTAAAAA
GGCCGCGTTGCTGGCGTTTTTCCATAGGCTCCGCCCCCCTGACGAGCATCACAAAAATCGACGCTCAAGT
CAGAGGTGGCGAAACCCGACAGGACTATAAAGATACCAGGCGTTTCCCCCTGGAAGCTCCCTCGTGCGCT
CTCCTGTTCCGACCCTGCCGCTTACCGGATACCTGTCCGCCTTTCTCCCTTCGGGAAGCGTGGCGCTTTC
TCATAGCTCACGCTGTAGGTATCTCAGTTCGGTGTAGGTCGTTCGCTCCAAGCTGGGCTGTGTGCACGAA
CCCCCCGTTCAGCCCGACCGCTGCGCCTTATCCGGTAACTATCGTCTTGAGTCCAACCCGGTAAGACACG
ACTTATCGCCACTGGCAGCAGCCACTGGTAACAGGATTAGCAGAGCGAGGTATGTAGGCGGTGCTACAGA
GTTCTTGAAGTGGTGGCCTAACTACGGCTACACTAGAAGAACAGTATTTGGTATCTGCGCTCTGCTGAAG
CCAGTTACCTTCGGAAAAAGAGTTGGTAGCTCTTGATCCGGCAAACAAACCACCGCTGGTAGCGGTGGTT
TTTTTGTTTGCAAGCAGCAGATTACGCGCAGAAAAAAAGGATCTCAAGAAGATCCTTTGATCTTTTCTAC
GGGGTCTGACGCTCAGTGGAACGAAAACTCACGTTAAGGGATTTTGGTCATGAGATTATCAAAAAGGATC
TTCACCTAGATCCTTTTAAATTAAAAATGAAGTTTTAAATCAATCTAAAGTATATATGAGTAAACTTGGT
CTGACAGTTACCAATGCTTAATCAGTGAGGCACCTATCTCAGCGATCTGTCTATTTCGTTCATCCATAGT
TGCCTGACTCCCCGTCGTGTAGATAACTACGATACGGGAGGGCTTACCATCTGGCCCCAGTGCTGCAATG
ATACCGCGAGACCCACGCTCACCGGCTCCAGATTTATCAGCAATAAACCAGCCAGCCGGAAGGGCCGAGC
GCAGAAGTGGTCCTGCAACTTTATCCGCCTCCATCCAGTCTATTAATTGTTGCCGGGAAGCTAGAGTAAG
TAGTTCGCCAGTTAATAGTTTGCGCAACGTTGTTGCCATTGCTACAGGCATCGTGGTGTCACGCTCGTCG
TTTGGTATGGCTTCATTCAGCTCCGGTTCCCAACGATCAAGGCGAGTTACATGATCCCCCATGTTGTGCA
AAAAAGCGGTTAGCTCCTTCGGTCCTCCGATCGTTGTCAGAAGTAAGTTGGCCGCAGTGTTATCACTCAT
GGTTATGGCAGCACTGCATAATTCTCTTACTGTCATGCCATCCGTAAGATGCTTTTCTGTGACTGGTGAG
TACTCAACCAAGTCATTCTGAGAATAGTGTATGCGGCGACCGAGTTGCTCTTGCCCGGCGTCAATACGGG
ATAATACCGCGCCACATAGCAGAACTTTAAAAGTGCTCATCATTGGAAAACGTTCTTCGGGGCGAAAACT
CTCAAGGATCTTACCGCTGTTGAGATCCAGTTCGATGTAACCCACTCGTGCACCCAACTGATCTTCAGCA
TCTTTTACTTTCACCAGCGTTTCTGGGTGAGCAAAAACAGGAAGGCAAAATGCCGCAAAAAAGGGAATAA
GGGCGACACGGAAATGTTGAATACTCATACTCTTCCTTTTTCAATATTATTGAAGCATTTATCAGGGTTA
TTGTCTCATGAGCGGATACATATTTGAATGTATTTAGAAAAATAAACAAATAGGGGTTCCGCGCACATTT
CCCCGAAAAGTGCCACCTGACGTC
Features (pLannotate 1.2.2; 24 found; start..end, strand, type, name):
     28..80      -  misc_feature   bom (fragment): basis of mobility region from pBR322
    235..614     +  enhancer       CMV enhancer: human cytomegalovirus immediate early enhancer
    615..818     +  promoter       CMV promoter: human cytomegalovirus (CMV) immediate early promoter
    814..847     +  LTR            5' LTR (truncated) (fragment): truncated 5' long terminal repeat (LTR) from HIV-1
    863..881     +  promoter       T7 promoter: promoter for bacteriophage T7 RNA polymerase
    921..973     +  misc_feature   MCS: multiple cloning site
    987..1718    +  CDS            TagRFP-T: TagRFP-T is a basic (constitutively fluorescent) red fluorescent protein published in 2008, derived from Entacmaea quadricolor. It has low acid sensitivity.
   1791..1832    +  CDS            V5 tag: epitope tag from simian virus 5
   1839..3158    +  CDS            MAPT: TAU_SPECI - Experimental evidence at protein level: Swiss-Prot protein existence level 1. Promotes microtubule assembly and stability, and might be involved in the establishment and maintenance of neuronal polarity. The C-terminus binds axonal microtubules while the N-terminus binds neural plasma membrane components, suggesting that tau functions as a linker protein between both. Axonal polarity is predetermined by tau localization (in the neuronal cell) in the domain of the cell body defined by the centrosome. The short isoforms allow plasticity of the cytoskeleton whereas the longer isoforms
   3178..3766    +  misc_feature   WPRE: woodchuck hepatitis virus posttranscriptional regulatory element
   3865..4089    +  polyA_signal   bGH poly(A) signal: bovine growth hormone polyadenylation signal
   4093..4114    +  promoter       SV40 promoter (fragment): SV40 enhancer and early promoter
   4135..4563    +  rep_origin     f1 ori (sequence partly withheld): f1 bacteriophage origin of replication; arrow indicates direction of (+) strand synthesis
   4577..4906    +  promoter       SV40 promoter: SV40 enhancer and early promoter
   4973..5764    +  CDS            neo: KKA2_KLEPN - Also known as kan, nptII. Experimental evidence at protein level: Swiss-Prot protein existence level 1. Resistance to kanamycin, neomycin, paromomycin, ribostamycin, butirosin and gentamicin B. From Klebsiella pneumoniae.
   5788..5946    +  CDS            ble (fragment): BLE_KLEPN - Experimental evidence at protein level: Swiss-Prot protein existence level 1. Binding protein with a strong affinity to the bleomycin family of antibiotics. Binds to CL990; an antimitotic-antibiotic compound. From Klebsiella pneumoniae.
   5941..6062    +  polyA_signal   SV40 poly(A) signal: SV40 polyadenylation signal
   6135..6151    -  protein_bind   lac operator: The lac repressor binds to the lac operator to inhibit transcription in E. coli. This inhibition can be relieved by adding lactose or isopropyl-β-D-thiogalactopyranoside (IPTG). lac repressor encoded by lacI
   6159..6189    -  promoter       lac promoter: promoter for the E. coli lac operon
   6204..6225    -  protein_bind   CAP binding site: CAP binding activates transcription in the presence of cAMP. E. coli catabolite activator protein
   6238..6330    -  CDS            lacI (fragment): lac repressor; lacI; The lac repressor binds to the lac operator to inhibit transcription in E. coli. This inhibition can be relieved by adding lactose or isopropyl-β-D-thiogalactopyranoside (IPTG).
   6513..7101    -  rep_origin     ori: high-copy-number ColE1/pMB1/pBR322/pUC origin of replication
   7272..8132    -  CDS            AmpR: β-lactamase; bla; confers resistance to ampicillin, carbenicillin, and related antibiotics
   8133..8237    -  promoter       AmpR promoter: bla
