[The description below was written by a language model from this plasmid's Addgene catalogue record and pLannotate feature annotations shown in this document.]
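Description:
pcDNA3.1(-).TagRFP.T-2A-V5-K281Q.Tau2N4R-WPRE is a mammalian expression plasmid of about 8.3 kb built on the pcDNA3.1(-) backbone. It is maintained in E. coli at high copy through a ColE1/pUC-type origin and selected with ampicillin via the β-lactamase gene. An f1 origin is also present. For mammalian cells the backbone supplies an SV40 early promoter driving the neomycin phosphotransferase gene with an SV40 polyadenylation signal, which would allow G418 selection of stable transfectants. Short annotated fragments (bom, HIV-1 LTR, ble, lacI) appear to be backbone remnants or partial matches rather than functional elements.

The payload is a single open reading frame transcribed from the CMV immediate-early enhancer/promoter, with a T7 promoter just upstream. It encodes the red fluorescent protein TagRFP-T, then a 2A self-cleaving peptide (named in the catalogue entry and presumably occupying the unannotated gap between TagRFP-T and the tag), then a V5 epitope fused to the N-terminus of human tau (MAPT) in its 2N4R isoform. The tau carries a K281Q substitution; a lysine-to-glutamine change is commonly used as an acetylation mimic, in keeping with the associated study of tau post-translational modification mimics. A WPRE follows the coding sequence to enhance transcript stability and expression, and the bGH polyadenylation signal terminates the transcript.

Because the 2A element yields separate TagRFP-T and V5-tau proteins from one message, expressing cells are marked red and contain V5-tau. Cells that are V5-positive but lack red fluorescence can be read as having taken up tau released from others. The record describes this as a tau propagation ORF, used to test how the K281Q change affects tau spread and uptake.
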