Addgene plasmid #226386: pcDNA3.1(-).TagRFP.T-2A-V5-K281Q.Tau2N4R-WPRE
Purpose: Expresses tau propagation ORF with V5 tag on K281Q mutant 2N4R tau
Depositing lab: Bradley Hyman. Depositing organization: Massachusetts General Hospital. Publication: Alzheimer disease-associated tau post-translational modification mimics impact tau propagation and uptake. Dickson JR, Sobolewski RGR, Fernandes AR, Cooper JM, Fan Z, Chung M, Donahue C, Oakley DH, Strickland DK, Hyman BT. J Neuropathol Exp Neurol. 2025 Jun 1;84(6):459-470. doi: 10.1093/jnen/nlaf007. PubMed 39984820.
Backbone
  Vector backbone: pcDNA3.1(-)
  Backbone size w/o insert (bp): 5427
  Vector type: Mammalian Expression
Growth in bacteria
  Bacterial resistance: Ampicillin, 100 μg/mL
  Growth temperature: 37°C
  Growth strain: DH5alpha
  Copy number: High Copy
Gene/Insert
  Gene/Insert name: Tau2N4R
  Species: H. sapiens (human); synthetic
  Insert size (bp): 2174
  Mutation: K281Q, 2N4R
  Entrez Gene: MAPT (a.k.a. DDPAC, FTD1, FTDP-17, MAPTL, MSTD, MTBT1, MTBT2, PPND, PPP1R103, TAU, Tau-PHF6, tau-40)
  Tag / fusion protein: TagRFP.T.2A.V5 (N terminal on insert)
  Cloning method: Other
Terms and licenses: Academic/Nonprofit Terms; Industry Terms: Not Available to Industry
How to cite: pcDNA3.1(-).TagRFP.T-2A-V5-K281Q.Tau2N4R-WPRE was a gift from Bradley Hyman (Addgene plasmid # 226386 ; http://n2t.net/addgene:226386 ; RRID:Addgene_226386)
